>Addgene plasmid #129873 | pRDAX-370 N-Tag Venus210[2] L20 {Esp3I(2x)} mCherry | depositor full sequence | sequence record 249251 | Full Sequence
GCCTGCCTCCAGGCCTCAATATTGGCCATTAGCCATATTATTCATTGGTTATATAGCATAAATCAATATT
GGCTATTGGCCATTGCATACGTTGTATCTATATCATAATATGTACATTTATATTGGCTCATGTCCAATAT
GACCGCCATGTTGGCATTGATTATTGACTAGTTATTAATAGTAATCAATTACGGGGTCATTAGTTCATAG
CCCATATATGGAGTTCCGCGTTACATAACTTACGGTAAATGGCCCGCCTGGCTGACCGCCCAACGACCCC
CGCCCATTGACGTCAATAATGACGTATGTTCCCATAGTAACGCCAATAGGGACTTTCCATTGACGTCAAT
GGGTGGAGTATTTACGGTAAACTGCCCACTTGGCAGTACATCAAGTGTATCATATGCCAAGTCCGCCCCC
TATTGACGTCAATGACGGTAAATGGCCCGCCTGGCATTATGCCCAGTACATGACCTTACGGGACTTTCCT
ACTTGGCAGTACATCTACGTATTAGTCATCGCTATTACCATGGTGATGCGGTTTTGGCAGTACACCAATG
GGCGTGGATAGCGGTTTGACTCACGGGGATTTCCAAGTCTCCACCCCATTGACGTCAATGGGAGTTTGTT
TTGGCACCAAAATCAACGGGACTTTCCAAAATGTCGTAATAACCCCGCCCCGTTGACGCAAATGGGCGGT
AGGCGTGTACGGTGGGAGGTCTATATAAGCAGAGCTCGTTTAGTGAACCGTCAGATCACTAGAAGCTTTA
TTGCGGTAGTTTATCACAGTTAAATTGCTAACGCAGTCAGTGCTTCTGACACAACAGTCTCGAACTTAAG
CTGCAGAAGTTGGTCGTGAGGCACTGGGCAGGTAAGTATCAAGGTTACAAGACAGGTTTAAGGAGACCAA
TAGAAACTGGGCTTGTCGAGACAGAGAAGACTCTTGCGTTTCTGATAGGCACCTATTGGTCTTACTGACA
TCCACTTTGCCTTTCTCTCCACAGGTGTCCACTCCCAGGCCACCATGGATCCCAATGAGAAGAGGGACCA
TATGGTACTGCTCGAATTCGTGACTGCAGCAGGCATTACCCTTGGGATGGATGAACTTTATAAGGGGAGT
CCTGGCGGTGGATCCGGAGGCTCTGGGAGCTCTGCCAGCGGTGGCAGCACCTCCCGAGACGCCGAGGCAC
GCCGTCTCCTAAGAATTCAGATCCGCCCCTCTCCCTCCCCCCCCCCTAACGTTACTGGCCGAAGCCGCTT
GGAATAAGGCCGGTGTGCGTTTGTCTATATGTTATTTTCCACCATATTGCCGTCTTTTGGCAATGTGAGG
GCCCGGAAACCTGGCCCTGTCTTCTTGACGAGCATTCCTAGGGGTCTTTCCCCTCTCGCCAAAGGAATGC
AAGGTCTGTTGAATGTCGTGAAGGAAGCAGTTCCTCTGGTAGCTTCTTGAAGACAAACAACGTCTGTAGC
GACCCTTTGCAGGCAGCGGAACCCCCCACCTGGCGACAGGTGCCTCTGCGGCCAAAAGCCACGTGTATAA
GATACACCTGCAAAGGCGGCACAACCCCAGTGCCACGTTGTGAGTTGGATAGTTGTGGAAAGAGTCAAAT
GGCTCTCCTCAAGCGTATTCAACAAGGGGCTGAAGGATGCCCAGAAGGTACCCCATTGTATGGGATCTGA
TCTGGGGCCTCGGTACACATGCTTTACATGTGTTTAGTCGAGGTTAAAAAAACGTCTAGGCCCCCCGAAC
CACGGGGACGTGGTTTTCCTTTGAAAAACACGATGATAATATGGCCACAACCATGGTGAGCAAGGGCGAG
GAGGATAACATGGCCATCATCAAGGAGTTCATGCGCTTCAAGGTGCACATGGAGGGCTCCGTGAACGGCC
ACGAGTTCGAGATCGAGGGCGAGGGCGAGGGCCGCCCCTACGAGGGCACCCAGACCGCCAAGCTGAAGGT
GACCAAGGGTGGCCCCCTGCCCTTCGCCTGGGACATCCTGTCCCCTCAGTTCATGTACGGCTCCAAGGCC
TACGTGAAGCACCCCGCCGACATCCCCGACTACTTGAAGCTGTCCTTCCCCGAGGGCTTCAAGTGGGAGC
GCGTGATGAACTTCGAGGACGGCGGCGTGGTGACCGTGACCCAGGACTCCTCCCTGCAGGACGGCGAGTT
CATCTACAAGGTGAAGCTGCGCGGCACCAACTTCCCCTCCGACGGCCCCGTAATGCAGAAGAAGACCATG
GGCTGGGAGGCCTCCTCCGAGCGGATGTACCCCGAGGACGGCGCCCTGAAGGGCGAGATCAAGCAGAGGC
TGAAGCTGAAGGACGGCGGCCACTACGACGCTGAGGTCAAGACCACCTACAAGGCCAAGAAGCCCGTGCA
GCTGCCCGGCGCCTACAACGTCAACATCAAGTTGGACATCACCTCCCACAACGAGGACTACACCATCGTG
GAACAGTACGAACGCGCCGAGGGCCGCCACTCCACCGGCGGCATGGACGAGCTGTACAAGTAAACCGGTG
CTCGAGGTACCGATGAATAGCTAAGGTCGAGGCCGCAGGTAAGTATCAAGGTTACAAGACAGGTTTAAGG
AGACCAATAGAAACTGGGCTTGTCGAGACAGAGAAGACTCTTGCGTTTCTGATAGGCACCTATTGGTCTT
ACTGACATCCACTTTGCCTTTCTCTCCACAGGTGTCGACAATCAACCTCTGGATTACAAAATTTGTGAAA
GATTGACTGGTATTCTTAACTATGTTGCTCCTTTTACGCTATGTGGATACGCTGCTTTAATGCCTTTGTA
TCATGCTATTGCTTCCCGTATGGCTTTCATTTTCTCCTCCTTGTATAAATCCTGGTTGCTGTCTCTTTAT
GAGGAGTTGTGGCCCGTTGTCAGGCAACGTGGCGTGGTGTGCACTGTGTTTGCTGACGCAACCCCCACTG
GTTGGGGCATTGCCACCACCTGTCAGCTCCTTTCCGGGACTTTCGCTTTCCCCCTCCCTATTGCCACGGC
GGAACTCATCGCCGCCTGCCTTGCCCGCTGCTGGACAGGGGCTCGGCTGTTGGGCACTGACAATTCCGTG
GTGTTGTCGGGGAAGCTGACGTCCTTTCCATGGCTGCTCGCCTGTGTTGCCACCTGGATTCTGCGCGGGA
CGTCCTTCTGCTACGTCCCTTCGGCCCTCAATCCAGCGGACCTTCCTTCCCGCGGCCTGCTGCCGGCTCT
GCGGCCTCTTCCGCGTCTTCGCCTTCGCCCTCAGACGAGTCGGATCTCCCTTTGGGCCGCCTCCCCGCCT
GGAATTCGAGCTCGGTACGATCAGCCTCGACTGTGCCTTCTAGTTGCCAGCCATCTGTTGTTTGCCCCTC
CCCCGTGCCTTCCTTGACCCTGGAAGGTGCCACTCCCACTGTCCTTTCCTAATAAAATGAGGAAATTGCA
TCGCATTGTCTGAGTAGGTGTCATTCTATTCTGGGGGGTGGGGTGGGGCAGGACAGCAAGGGGGAGGATT
GGGAAGACAATAGCCCAGCTTTTGTTCCCTTTAGTGAGGGTTAATTGCGCGCTTGGCGTAATCATGGTCA
TAGCTGTTTCCTGTGTGAAATTGTTATCCGCTAATTCACTCCTCAGGTGCAGGCTGCCTATCAGAAGGTG
GTGGCTGGTGTGGCCAATGCCCTGGCTCACAAATACCACTGAGATCTTTTTCCCTCTGCCAAAAATTATG
GGGACATCATGAAGCCCCTTGAGCATCTGACTTCTGGCTAATAAAGGAAATTTATTTTCATTGCAATAGT
GTGTTGGAATTTTTTGTGTCTCTCACTCGGAAGGACATATGGGAGGGCAAATCATTTAAAACATCAGAAT
GAGTATTTGGTTTAGAGTTTGGCAACATATGCCCATATGCTGGCTGCCATGAACAAAGGTTGGCTATAAA
GAGGTCATCAGTATATGAAACAGCCCCCTGCTGTCCATTCCTTATTCCATAGAAAAGCCTTGACTTGAGG
TTAGATTTTTTTTATATTTTGTTTTGTGTTATTTTTTTCTTTAACATCCCTAAAATTTTCCTTACATGTT
TTACTAGCCAGATTTTTCCTCCTCTCCTGACTACTCCCAGTCATAGCTGTCCCTCTTCTCTTATGGAGAT
CGGCCGGCCGCCGGCGTCGACGCGCGCGGCCGCGGCGCGCCGTTGCTGGCGTTTTTCCATAGGCTCCGCC
CCCCTGACGAGCATCACAAAAATCGACGCTCAAGTCAGAGGTGGCGAAACCCGACAGGACTATAAAGATA
CCAGGCGTTTCCCCCTGGAAGCTCCCTCGTGCGCTCTCCTGTTCCGACCCTGCCGCTTACCGGATACCTG
TCCGCCTTTCTCCCTTCGGGAAGCGTGGCGCTTTCTCATAGCTCACGCTGTAGGTATCTCAGTTCGGTGT
AGGTCGTTCGCTCCAAGCTGGGCTGTGTGCACGAACCCCCCGTTCAGCCCGACCGCTGCGCCTTATCCGG
TAACTATCGTCTTGAGTCCAACCCGGTAAGACACGACTTATCGCCACTGGCAGCAGCCACTGGTAACAGG
ATTAGCAGAGCGAGGTATGTAGGCGGTGCTACAGAGTTCTTGAAGTGGTGGCCTAACTACGGCTACACTA
GAAGAACAGTATTTGGTATCTGCGCTCTGCTGAAGCCAGTTACCTTCGGAAAAAGAGTTGGTAGCTCTTG
ATCCGGCAAACAAACCACCGCTGGTAGCGGTGGTTTTTTTGTTTGCAAGCAGCAGATTACGCGCAGAAAA
AAAGGATCTCAAGAAGATCCTTTGATCTTTTCTACGGGGTCTGACGCTCAGTGGAACGAAAACTCACGTT
AAGGGATTTTGGTCATGAGATTATCAAAAAGGATCTTCACCTAGATCCTTTTAAATTAAAAATGAAGTTT
TAAATCAATCTAAAGTATATATGAGTAAACTTGGTCTGACAGTTACCAATGCTTAATCAGTGAGGCACCT
ATCTCAGCGATCTGTCTATTTCGTTCATCCATAGTTGCCTGACTCCCCGTCGTGTAGATAACTACGATAC
GGGAGGGCTTACCATCTGGCCCCAGTGCTGCAATGATACCGCGAGACCCACGCTCACCGGCTCCAGATTT
ATCAGCAATAAACCAGCCAGCCGGAAGGGCCGAGCGCAGAAGTGGTCCTGCAACTTTATCCGCCTCCATC
CAGTCTATTAATTGTTGCCGGGAAGCTAGAGTAAGTAGTTCGCCAGTTAATAGTTTGCGCAACGTTGTTG
CCATTGCTACAGGCATCGTGGTGTCACGCTCGTCGTTTGGTATGGCTTCATTCAGCTCCGGTTCCCAACG
ATCAAGGCGAGTTACATGATCCCCCATGTTGTGCAAAAAAGCGGTTAGCTCCTTCGGTCCTCCGATCGTT
GTCAGAAGTAAGTTGGCCGCAGTGTTATCACTCATGGTTATGGCAGCACTGCATAATTCTCTTACTGTCA
TGCCATCCGTAAGATGCTTTTCTGTGACTGGTGAGTACTCAACCAAGTCATTCTGAGAATAGTGTATGCG
GCGACCGAGTTGCTCTTGCCCGGCGTCAATACGGGATAATACCGCGCCACATAGCAGAACTTTAAAAGTG
CTCATCATTGGAAAACGTTCTTCGGGGCGAAAACTCTCAAGGATCTTACCGCTGTTGAGATCCAGTTCGA
TGTAACCCACTCGTGCACCCAACTGATCTTCAGCATCTTTTACTTTCACCAGCGTTTCTGGGTGAGCAAA
AACAGGAAGGCAAAATGCCGCAAAAAAGGGAATAAGGGCGACACGGAAATGTTGAATACTCATACTCTTC
CTTTTTCAATATTATTGAAGCATTTATCAGGGTTATTGTCTCATGAGCGGATACATATTTGAATGTATTT
AGAAAAATAAACAAATAGGGGTTCCGCGCACATTTCCCCGAAAAGTGCCACCTGACGTCTAAGAAACCAT
TATTATCATGACATTAACCTATAAAAATAGGCGTATCACGAGGCCCTTTCGTCTACGCGCGCGCCGGCGG
CGCGCCGTCGACGGCCGGCCGCGGCCGC
Features (pLannotate 1.2.2; 16 found; start..end, strand, type, name):
    155..532     +  enhancer       CMV enhancer: human cytomegalovirus immediate early enhancer
    534..733     +  promoter       CMV promoter: human cytomegalovirus (CMV) immediate early promoter
    872..1004    +  intron         chimeric intron: chimera between introns from human β-globin and immunoglobulin heavy chain genes
   1028..1114    +  CDS            GFPxm181uv (fragment): GFPxm181uv is a basic (constitutively fluorescent) long stokes shift fluorescent protein published in 2006, derived from Aequorea macrodactyla.
   1216..1802    +  misc_feature   IRES2: internal ribosome entry site (IRES) of the encephalomyocarditis virus (EMCV)
   1803..2510    +  CDS            mCherry: mCherry is a basic (constitutively fluorescent) red fluorescent protein published in 2004, derived from Discosoma sp.. It is reported to be a very rapidly-maturing monomer with low acid sensitivity.
   2559..2691    +  intron         chimeric intron: chimera between introns from human β-globin and immunoglobulin heavy chain genes
   2700..3288    +  misc_feature   WPRE: woodchuck hepatitis virus posttranscriptional regulatory element
   3292..3308    +  misc_feature   MCS (fragment): pUC18/19 multiple cloning site
   3321..3432    +  polyA_signal   bGH poly(A) signal: bovine growth hormone polyadenylation signal
   3528..3546    -  promoter       T3 promoter: promoter for bacteriophage T3 RNA polymerase
   3605..3679    +  CDS            HBB (fragment): HBB_PONPY - Experimental evidence at transcript level: Swiss-Prot protein existence level 2. Involved in oxygen transport from the lung to the various peripheral tissues. From Pongo pygmaeus (Bornean orangutan).
   3750..3805    +  polyA_signal   β-globin poly(A) signal: rabbit β-globin polyadenylation signal (Gil and Proudfoot, 1987)
   4184..4772    -  rep_origin     ori: high-copy-number ColE1/pMB1/pBR322/pUC origin of replication
   4943..5803    -  CDS            AmpR: β-lactamase; bla; confers resistance to ampicillin, carbenicillin, and related antibiotics
   5804..5908    -  promoter       AmpR promoter: bla
