[The description below was written by a language model from this plasmid's Addgene catalogue record and pLannotate feature annotations shown in this document.]
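Description:
pRDAX-370 N-Tag Venus210[2] L20 {Esp3I(2x)} mCherry is a custom-built mammalian expression plasmid of about 6 kb, designed as an acceptor vector for protein–protein interaction assays based on bimolecular or trimolecular fluorescence complementation (BiFC/TriFC). It is propagated in E. coli at high copy through a ColE1/pUC-type origin and selected with ampicillin via the β-lactamase gene and its native promoter. No mammalian selection marker is annotated.

The expression cassette is driven by the human CMV immediate-early enhancer and promoter, followed by a chimeric β-globin/immunoglobulin intron that promotes efficient processing of the transcript. Immediately downstream lies a short GFP-family coding fragment of under 90 nt, annotated by similarity to an Aequorea-derived protein. This is consistent with the small C-terminal Venus fragment implied by "Venus210[2]" in the name, a piece that is non-fluorescent alone and reconstitutes Venus only when brought near its complementary fragment. The name further suggests that this fragment acts as an N-terminal tag joined through a linker (L20) to a pair of Esp3I type IIS sites, where a gene of interest would be inserted. These sites and the linker are not annotated in the feature table, and the record lists no cargo gene, although it does give mouse as the species.

An EMCV IRES then directs translation of mCherry from the same transcript, giving a red reporter of transfection and expression level against which the complementation signal can be normalised. A second chimeric intron, a WPRE, and a bGH polyadenylation signal complete the unit. A T3 promoter, a β-globin fragment and a rabbit β-globin poly(A) signal lie further downstream.
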