Addgene plasmid #129873: pRDAX-370 N-Tag Venus210[2] L20 {Esp3I(2x)} mCherry
Purpose: PPI (BiFC/TriFC) assay vector
Depositing lab: Gary Lewin. Depositing organization: Max-Delbrueck-Centrum fuer Molekulare Medizin (MDC).
Backbone
  Vector backbone: custom built
  Vector type: Mammalian Expression
Growth in bacteria
  Bacterial resistance: Ampicillin, 100 μg/mL
  Growth temperature: 37°C
  Growth strain: DH5alpha
  Copy number: High Copy
Gene/Insert
  Gene/Insert name: Venus
  Species: M. musculus (mouse)
  Cloning method: Restriction Enzyme; 5′ cloning site unknown (unknown if destroyed); 3′ cloning site unknown (unknown if destroyed)
Terms and licenses: Academic/Nonprofit Terms; Industry Terms: Not Available to Industry
How to cite: pRDAX-370 N-Tag Venus210[2] L20 {Esp3I(2x)} mCherry was a gift from Gary Lewin (Addgene plasmid # 129873 ; http://n2t.net/addgene:129873 ; RRID:Addgene_129873)
